>Addgene plasmid #212679 | pCfB13090 | addgene full sequence | sequence record 424067 | Addgene NGS Result
CGATGCCATTGGGATATATCAACGGTGGTATATCCAGTGATTTTTTTCTCCATTTTAGCTTCCTTAGCTC
CTGAAAATCTCGATAACTCAAAAAATACGCCCGGTAGTGATCTTATTTCATTATGGTGAAAGTTGGAACC
TCTTACGTGCCCGATCAATCATGACCAAAATCCCTTAACGTGAGTTTTCGTTCCACTGAGCGTCAGACCC
CGTAGAAAAGATCAAAGGATCTTCTTGAGATCCTTTTTTTCTGCGCGTAATCTGCTGCTTGCAAACAAAA
AAACCACCGCTACCAGCGGTGGTTTGTTTGCCGGATCAAGAGCTACCAACTCTTTTTCCGAAGGTAACTG
GCTTCAGCAGAGCGCAGATACCAAATACTGTTCTTCTAGTGTAGCCGTAGTTAGGCCACCACTTCAAGAA
CTCTGTAGCACCGCCTACATACCTCGCTCTGCTAATCCTGTTACCAGTGGCTGCTGCCAGTGGCGATAAG
TCGTGTCTTACCGGGTTGGACTCAAGACGATAGTTACCGGATAAGGCGCAGCGGTCGGGCTGAACGGGGG
GTTCGTGCACACAGCCCAGCTTGGAGCGAACGACCTACACCGAACTGAGATACCTACAGCGTGAGCTATG
AGAAAGCGCCACGCTTCCCGAAGGGAGAAAGGCGGACAGGTATCCGGTAAGCGGCAGGGTCGGAACAGGA
GAGCGCACGAGGGAGCTTCCAGGGGGAAACGCCTGGTATCTTTATAGTCCTGTCGGGTTTCGCCACCTCT
GACTTGAGCGTCGATTTTTGTGATGCTCGTCAGGGGGGCGGAGCCTATGGAAAAACGCCAGCAACGCGGC
CTTTTTACGGTTCCTGGCCTTTTGCTGGCCTTTTGCTCACATGTTCTTTCCTGCGTTATCCCCTGATTCT
GTGGATAACCGTAGTCGGTCTCATCTAGTGTCTGTGGTATCTAAGCTATTTATCACTCTTTACAACTTCT
ACCTCAACTATCTACTTTAATAAATGAATATCGTTTATTCTCTATGATTACTGTATATGCGTTCCTCTAA
GACAGAGTTGAGACCAGACCAATAAAAAACGCCCGGCGGCAACCGAGCGTTCTGAACAAATCCAGATGGA
GTTCTGAGGTCATTACTGGATCTATCAACAGGAGTCCAAGCGAGCTCGATATCAAATTACGCCCCGCCCT
GCCACTCATCGCAGTACTGTTGTAATTCATTAAGCATTCTGCCGACATGGAAGCCATCACAAACGGCATG
ATGAACCTGAATCGCCAGCGGCATCAGCACCTTGTCGCCTTGCGTATAATATTTGCCCATGGTGAAAACG
GGGGCGAAGAAGTTGTCCATATTGGCCACGTTTAAATCAAAACTGGTGAAACTCACCCAGGGATTGGCTG
AAACGAAAAACATATTCTCAATAAACCCTTTAGGGAAATAGGCCAGGTTTTCACCGTAACACGCCACATC
TTGCGAATATATGTGTAGAAACTGCCGGAAATCGTCGTGGTATTCACTCCAGAGCGATGAAAACGTTTCA
GTTTGCTCATGGAAAACGGTGTAACAAGGGTGAACACTATCCCATATCACCAGCTCACCGTCTTTCATTG
CCATACGAAATTCCGGATGAGCATTCATCAGGCGGGCAAGAATGTGAATAAAGGCCGGATAAAACTTGTG
CTTATTTTTCTTTACGGTCTTTAAAAAGGCCGTAATATCCAGCTGAACGGTCTGGTTATAGGTACATTGA
GCAACTGACTGAAATGCCTCAAAATGTTCTTTA
Features (pLannotate 1.2.2; 4 found; start..end, strand, type, name):
     54..151     -  promoter       cat promoter: promoter of the E. coli cat gene encoding chloramphenicol acetyltransferase
    235..823     +  rep_origin     ori: high-copy-number ColE1/pMB1/pBR322/pUC origin of replication
   1072..1106    -  terminator     lambda t0 terminator: minimal transcription terminator from phage lambda (Scholtissek and Grosse, 1987)
   1180..53      -  CDS            cat (across the origin): CAT_ECOLX - Experimental evidence at protein level: Swiss-Prot protein existence level 1. This enzyme is an effector of chloramphenicol resistance in bacteria. From Escherichia coli. This protein is used as a marker in many commonly used cloning vectors, such as pACYC184.
