[The description below was written by a language model from this plasmid's Addgene catalogue record and pLannotate feature annotations shown in this document.]
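Description:
pCfB13090 is a small (about 1.8 kb) part-storage plasmid that carries the Lip2 transcription terminator from the oleaginous yeast Yarrowia lipolytica. It is built on the pYTK001 backbone, the entry vector of a modular yeast toolkit. Although it is catalogued as a yeast expression vector, the annotated features are purely bacterial. They comprise a high-copy ColE1/pUC-type origin of replication and a chloramphenicol acetyltransferase (cat) gene, which is driven by its native cat promoter and spans the numbering origin of the circular sequence. A minimal phage lambda t0 terminator lies just downstream of the cat coding sequence. No yeast origin, yeast selection marker, promoter or coding sequence for expression in yeast is annotated, so the plasmid is propagated and selected only in E. coli, under chloramphenicol.

The Lip2 terminator itself was not recognised by the automated annotation. By elimination it presumably lies in the unannotated stretch between the replication origin and the lambda t0 terminator, but the record does not give its coordinates or length. The catalogue lists Gateway as the cloning method, whereas pYTK001-type entry vectors are normally used for Golden Gate-style assembly, and no recombination or type IIS sites are annotated to resolve this.

The stated purpose is simply "Lip2 terminator". The associated publication describes a combinatorial, iterative method for metabolic engineering of Y. lipolytica, applied to betanin biosynthesis. The plasmid therefore serves as a reusable regulatory part, the terminator being combined with promoter and gene parts to build expression cassettes for Y. lipolytica rather than being used in yeast directly.
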