Addgene plasmid #212679: pCfB13090
Purpose: Lip2 terminator
Depositing lab: Irina Borodina. Depositing organization: Danmarks Tekniske Universitet. Publication: Combinatorial iterative method for metabolic engineering of Yarrowia lipolytica: application for betanin biosynthesis. Jiang W, Wang S, Avila P, Jorgensen TS, Yang Z, Borodina I. Metab Eng. 2024 Sep 9:S1096-7176(24)00110-1. doi: 10.1016/j.ymben.2024.09.003. PubMed 39260817.
Backbone
  Vector backbone: PYTK001
  Vector type: Yeast Expression
Growth in bacteria
  Bacterial resistance: Chloramphenicol, 25 μg/mL
  Growth temperature: 37°C
  Growth strain: DH5alpha
  Copy number: High Copy
Gene/Insert
  Gene/Insert name: Lip2
  Species: Y. lipolytica
  Cloning method: Gateway Cloning
  Sequencing primers: 5′ Unknown
Terms and licenses: Academic/Nonprofit Terms; Industry Terms: Not Available to Industry
How to cite: pCfB13090 was a gift from Irina Borodina (Addgene plasmid # 212679 ; http://n2t.net/addgene:212679 ; RRID:Addgene_212679)
